Addgene plasmid #118587: TetO-FUW-Ezh2
Purpose: Expresses Ezh2 from the TRE3G promoter
Depositing lab: Stanley Qi. Depositing organization: Stanford University. Publication: CRISPR Activation Screens Systematically Identify Factors that Drive Neuronal Fate and Reprogramming. Liu Y, Yu C, Daley TP, Wang F, Cao WS, Bhate S, Lin X, Still C 2nd, Liu H, Zhao D, Wang H, Xie XS, Ding S, Wong WH, Wernig M, Qi LS. Cell Stem Cell. 2018 Sep 28. pii: S1934-5909(18)30440-5. doi: 10.1016/j.stem.2018.09.003. PubMed 30318302.
Backbone
  Vector backbone: FUW
  Vector type: Mammalian Expression, Lentiviral
Growth in bacteria
  Bacterial resistance: Ampicillin, 100 μg/mL
  Growth temperature: 37°C
  Growth strain: NEB Stable
  Copy number: High Copy
Gene/Insert
  Gene/Insert name: Ezh2
  Species: M. musculus (mouse)
  Insert size (bp): 2241
  Entrez Gene: Ezh2 (a.k.a. Enx-1, Enx1h, KMT6, mKIAA4065)
  Promoter: TRE3G
  Cloning method: Gibson Cloning
  Sequencing primers: 5′ Unknown
Terms and licenses: Academic/Nonprofit Terms; Industry Terms: Not Available to Industry
How to cite: TetO-FUW-Ezh2 was a gift from Stanley Qi (Addgene plasmid # 118587 ; http://n2t.net/addgene:118587 ; RRID:Addgene_118587)
