[The description below was written by a language model from this plasmid's Addgene catalogue record and pLannotate feature annotations shown in this document.]
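Description:
TetO-FUW-Ezh2 is a lentiviral transfer plasmid built on the FUW backbone for doxycycline-regulated expression of mouse Ezh2 in mammalian cells. It is maintained in E. coli through a high-copy ColE1/pUC-type origin with ampicillin resistance (AmpR). The backbone also carries an f1 origin and an SV40/EM7-driven BleoR cassette, which lies outside the LTR-flanked region and so is not part of the packaged viral genome. The viral portion has a third-generation-style layout. A CMV enhancer/promoter fused to a truncated HIV-1 5' LTR drives genomic RNA production in packaging cells, followed by the Ψ packaging signal with a gag fragment, the Rev response element for Rev-dependent nuclear export, and the cPPT/CTS. A second truncated LTR and a bGH polyadenylation signal close the unit.

The payload sits between the cPPT and the 3' LTR. A tetracycline response element with seven tetO copies, joined to a minimal CMV promoter, drives the Ezh2 coding sequence of about 2.2 kb. The catalogue entry calls this promoter TRE3G. A WPRE follows the coding sequence to enhance transcript stability and expression. No epitope tag, reporter or mammalian selection marker is annotated within the provirus. The plasmid does not encode a tetracycline transactivator, so induction requires one such as rtTA supplied separately.

Ezh2 is the catalytic subunit of the Polycomb PRC2 complex, which methylates histone H3 at lysine 27 to repress target genes. The associated publication concerns CRISPR activation screens for factors that drive neuronal fate and reprogramming, which suggests the construct was used for inducible overexpression of Ezh2 to test it as one such candidate.
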