Features (pLannotate 1.2.2; 32 found; start..end, strand, type, name):
      7..386     +  enhancer       CMV enhancer: human cytomegalovirus immediate early enhancer
    387..586     +  promoter       CMV promoter: human cytomegalovirus (CMV) immediate early promoter
    604..784     +  LTR            5' LTR (truncated): truncated 5' long terminal repeat (LTR) from HIV-1
    831..956     +  misc_feature   HIV-1 Ψ: packaging signal of human immunodeficiency virus type 1
    940..1303    +  CDS            HIV-1 gag (fragment): gag protein from human immunodeficiency virus 1; gag
   1449..1682    +  misc_feature   RRE: The Rev response element (RRE) of HIV-1 allows for Rev-dependent mRNA export from the nucleus to the cytoplasm.
   2059..2159    +  CDS            Rev (fragment): human immunodeficiency virus 1 (HIV-1) Rev protein; rev; enhances nuclear export of unspliced and incompletely spliced viral mRNAs
   2209..2326    +  misc_feature   cPPT/CTS: central polypurine tract and central termination sequence of HIV-1
   2383..2653    +  protein_bind   tetracycline response element: contains seven copies of the tetracycline operator tetO tetracycline repressor TetR
   2664..2681    +  misc_feature   MCS (fragment): pUC18/19 multiple cloning site
   2686..2724    +  promoter       minimal CMV promoter: human cytomegalovirus (CMV) immediate early promoter
   2834..5071    +  CDS            Ezh2: EZH2_MOUSE - Also known as Enx1h. Experimental evidence at protein level: Swiss-Prot protein existence level 1. Polycomb group (PcG) protein. Catalytic subunit of the PRC2/EED-EZH2 complex, which methylates (H3K9me) and 'Lys-27' (H3K27me) of histone H3, leading to transcriptional repression of the affected target gene. Able to mono-, di- and trimethylate 'Lys-27' of histone H3 to form H3K27me1, H3K27me2 and H3K27me3, respectively. Displays a preference for substrates with less methylation, loses activity when progressively more methyl groups are incorporated into H3K27, H3K27me0 > H3K27me1 > H
   5073..5099    +  misc_feature   MCS (fragment): pBluescript multiple cloning site
   5099..5687    +  misc_feature   WPRE: woodchuck hepatitis virus posttranscriptional regulatory element
   5624..6205    +  CDS            nef (fragment): NEF_HV1H2 - Experimental evidence at protein level: Swiss-Prot protein existence level 1. Extracellular Nef protein targets CD4(+) T-lymphocytes for apoptosis by interacting with CXCR4 surface receptors. From Human immunodeficiency virus type 1 group M subtype B (isolate HXB2) (HIV-1).
   6212..6392    +  LTR            5' LTR (truncated): truncated 5' long terminal repeat (LTR) from HIV-1
   6424..6648    +  polyA_signal   bGH poly(A) signal: bovine growth hormone polyadenylation signal
   6652..6673    +  promoter       SV40 promoter (fragment): SV40 enhancer and early promoter
   6694..7122    +  rep_origin     f1 ori (sequence partly withheld): f1 bacteriophage origin of replication; arrow indicates direction of (+) strand synthesis
   7136..7465    +  promoter       SV40 promoter: SV40 enhancer and early promoter
   7513..7560    +  promoter       EM7 promoter: synthetic bacterial promoter&nbsp
   7579..7953    +  CDS            BleoR: antibiotic-binding protein; Sh ble from Streptoalloteichus hindustanus; confers resistance to bleomycin, phleomycin, and Zeocin™
   7963..8088    +  CDS            ble (fragment): BLE_KLEPN - Experimental evidence at protein level: Swiss-Prot protein existence level 1. Binding protein with a strong affinity to the bleomycin family of antibiotics. Binds to CL990; an antimitotic-antibiotic compound. From Klebsiella pneumoniae.
   8083..8204    +  polyA_signal   SV40 poly(A) signal: SV40 polyadenylation signal
   8277..8293    -  protein_bind   lac operator: The lac repressor binds to the lac operator to inhibit transcription in E. coli. This inhibition can be relieved by adding lactose or isopropyl-β-D-thiogalactopyranoside (IPTG). lac repressor encoded by lacI
   8301..8331    -  promoter       lac promoter: promoter for the E. coli lac operon
   8346..8367    -  protein_bind   CAP binding site: CAP binding activates transcription in the presence of cAMP. E. coli catabolite activator protein
   8380..8472    -  CDS            lacI (fragment): lac repressor; lacI; The lac repressor binds to the lac operator to inhibit transcription in E. coli. This inhibition can be relieved by adding lactose or isopropyl-β-D-thiogalactopyranoside (IPTG).
   8655..9243    -  rep_origin     ori: high-copy-number ColE1/pMB1/pBR322/pUC origin of replication
   9414..10274   -  CDS            AmpR: β-lactamase; bla; confers resistance to ampicillin, carbenicillin, and related antibiotics
  10275..10379   -  promoter       AmpR promoter: bla
  10438..10490   -  misc_feature   bom (fragment): basis of mobility region from pBR322
>Addgene plasmid #118587 | TetO-FUW-Ezh2 | addgene full sequence | sequence record 240881 | Addgene NGS Result
CGCGTTGACATTGATTATTGACTAGTTATTAATAGTAATCAATTACGGGGTCATTAGTTCATAGCCCATA
TATGGAGTTCCGCGTTACATAACTTACGGTAAATGGCCCGCCTGGCTGACCGCCCAACGACCCCCGCCCA
TTGACGTCAATAATGACGTATGTTCCCATAGTAACGCCAATAGGGACTTTCCATTGACGTCAATGGGTGG
AGTATTTACGGTAAACTGCCCACTTGGCAGTACATCAAGTGTATCATATGCCAAGTACGCCCCCTATTGA
CGTCAATGACGGTAAATGGCCCGCCTGGCATTATGCCCAGTACATGACCTTATGGGACTTTCCTACTTGG
CAGTACATCTACGTATTAGTCATCGCTATTACCATGGTGATGCGGTTTTGGCAGTACATCAATGGGCGTG
GATAGCGGTTTGACTCACGGGGATTTCCAAGTCTCCACCCCATTGACGTCAATGGGAGTTTGTTTTGGCA
CCAAAATCAACGGGACTTTCCAAAATGTCGTAACAACTCCGCCCCATTGACGCAAATGGGCGGTAGGCGT
GTACGGTGGGAGGTCTATATAAGCAGCGCGTTTTGCCTGTACTGGGTCTCTCTGGTTAGACCAGATCTGA
GCCTGGGAGCTCTCTGGCTAACTAGGGAACCCACTGCTTAAGCCTCAATAAAGCTTGCCTTGAGTGCTTC
AAGTAGTGTGTGCCCGTCTGTTGTGTGACTCTGGTAACTAGAGATCCCTCAGACCCTTTTAGTCAGTGTG
GAAAATCTCTAGCAGTGGCGCCCGAACAGGGACTTGAAAGCGAAAGGGAAACCAGAGGAGCTCTCTCGAC
GCAGGACTCGGCTTGCTGAAGCGCGCACGGCAAGAGGCGAGGGGCGGCGACTGGTGAGTACGCCAAAAAT
TTTGACTAGCGGAGGCTAGAAGGAGAGAGATGGGTGCGAGAGCGTCAGTATTAAGCGGGGGAGAATTAGA
TCGCGATGGGAAAAAATTCGGTTAAGGCCAGGGGGAAAGAAAAAATATAAATTAAAACATATAGTATGGG
CAAGCAGGGAGCTAGAACGATTCGCAGTTAATCCTGGCCTGTTAGAAACATCAGAAGGCTGTAGACAAAT
ACTGGGACAGCTACAACCATCCCTTCAGACAGGATCAGAAGAACTTAGATCATTATATAATACAGTAGCA
ACCCTCTATTGTGTGCATCAAAGGATAGAGATAAAAGACACCAAGGAAGCTTTAGACAAGATAGAGGAAG
AGCAAAACAAAAGTAAGACCACCGCACAGCAAGCGGCCGCTGATCTTCAGACCTGGAGGAGGAGATATGA
GGGACAATTGGAGAAGTGAATTATATAAATATAAAGTAGTAAAAATTGAACCATTAGGAGTAGCACCCAC
CAAGGCAAAGAGAAGAGTGGTGCAGAGAGAAAAAAGAGCAGTGGGAATAGGAGCTTTGTTCCTTGGGTTC
TTGGGAGCAGCAGGAAGCACTATGGGCGCAGCGTCAATGACGCTGACGGTACAGGCCAGACAATTATTGT
CTGGTATAGTGCAGCAGCAGAACAATTTGCTGAGGGCTATTGAGGCGCAACAGCATCTGTTGCAACTCAC
AGTCTGGGGCATCAAGCAGCTCCAGGCAAGAATCCTGGCTGTGGAAAGATACCTAAAGGATCAACAGCTC
CTGGGGATTTGGGGTTGCTCTGGAAAACTCATTTGCACCACTGCTGTGCCTTGGAATGCTAGTTGGAGTA
ATAAATCTCTGGAACAGATTTGGAATCACACGACCTGGATGGAGTGGGACAGAGAAATTAACAATTACAC
AAGCTTAATACACTCCTTAATTGAAGAATCGCAAAACCAGCAAGAAAAGAATGAACAAGAATTATTGGAA
TTAGATAAATGGGCAAGTTTGTGGAATTGGTTTAACATAACAAATTGGCTGTGGTATATAAAATTATTCA
TAATGATAGTAGGAGGCTTGGTAGGTTTAAGAATAGTTTTTGCTGTACTTTCTATAGTGAATAGAGTTAG
GCAGGGATATTCACCATTATCGTTTCAGACCCACCTCCCAACCCCGAGGGGACCCGACAGGCCCGAAGGA
ATAGAAGAAGAAGGTGGAGAGAGAGACAGAGACAGATCCATTCGATTAGTGAACGGATCGGCACTGCGTG
CGCCAATTCTGCAGACAAATGGCAGTATTCATCCACAATTTTAAAAGAAAAGGGGGGATTGGGGGGTACA
GTGCAGGGGAAAGAATAGTAGACATAATAGCAACAGACATACAAACTAAAGAATTACAAAAACAAATTAC
AAAAATTCAAAATTTTCGGGTTTATTACAGGGACAGCAGAGATCCAGTTTGGTTAGATCTCGAGTTTACC
ACTCCCTATCAGTGATAGAGAAAAGTGAAAGTCGAGTTTACCACTCCCTATCAGTGATAGAGAAAAGTGA
AAGTCGAGTTTACCACTCCCTATCAGTGATAGAGAAAAGTGAAAGTCGAGTTTACCACTCCCTATCAGTG
ATAGAGAAAAGTGAAAGTCGAGTTTACCACTCCCTATCAGTGATAGAGAAAAGTGAAAGTCGAGTTTACC
ACTCCCTATCAGTGATAGAGAAAAGTGAAAGTCGAGTTTACCACTCCCTATCAGTGATAGAGAAAAGTGA
AAGTCGAGCTCGGTACCCGGGTCGAGGTAGGCGTGTACGGTGGGAGGCCTATATAAGCAGAGCTCGTTTA
GTGAACCGTCAGATCGCCTGGAGACGCCATCCACGCTGTTTTGACCTCCATAGAAGACACCGGGACCGAT
CCAGCCTCCGCGGCCCCGAATTCGCTAGCCACCATGGGCCAGACTGGGAAGAAATCTGAGAAGGGACCGG
TTTGTTGGCGGAAGCGTGTAAAATCAGAGTACATGAGACTGAGACAGCTCAAGAGGTTCAGAAGAGCTGA
TGAAGTAAAGACTATGTTTAGTTCCAATCGTCAGAAAATTTTGGAAAGAACTGAAACCTTAAACCAAGAG
TGGAAGCAGCGGAGGATACAGCCTGTGCACATCATGACTTCTGTGAGCTCATTGCGCGGGACTAGGGAGT
GTTCAGTCACCAGTGACTTGGATTTTCCAGCACAAGTCATCCCGTTAAAGACCCTGAATGCAGTCGCCTC
GGTGCCTATAATGTACTCTTGGTCGCCCTTACAACAGAATTTTATGGTGGAAGACGAAACTGTCTTACAT
AACATTCCTTACATGGGGGATGAAGTTCTGGATCAGGACGGCACTTTCATTGAAGAACTAATAAAAAATT
ATGATGGAAAAGTGCATGGTGACAGAGAATGTGGATTTATAAATGATGAAATTTTTGTGGAGTTGGTAAA
TGCTCTTGGTCAATATAATGATGATGATGATGACGATGATGGAGATGATCCAGATGAAAGAGAAGAAAAA
CAGAAAGATCTAGAGGATAATCGAGATGATAAAGAAACTTGCCCACCTCGGAAATTTCCTGCTGATAAAA
TATTTGAAGCCATTTCCTCAATGTTTCCAGATAAGGGCACCGCAGAAGAACTGAAGGAAAAATATAAAGA
ACTCACGGAGCAGCAGCTCCCAGGTGCTCTGCCTCCTGAATGTACTCCAAACATCGATGGACCAAATGCC
AAATCTGTTCAGAGGGAGCAAAGCTTGCATTCATTTCATACGCTCTTCTGTCGACGATGTTTTAAGTATG
ACTGCTTCCTACATCCCTTCCATGCAACACCCAACACATATAAGAGGAAGAACACAGAAACAGCTTTGGA
CAACAAGCCTTGTGGACCACAGTGTTACCAGCATCTGGAGGGAGCTAAGGAGTTTGCTGCTGCTCTTACT
GCTGAGCGGATAAAGACACCACCTAAACGCCCAGGGGGCCGCAGAAGAGGAAGACTTCCGAATAACAGTA
GCAGACCCAGCACCCCCACCATCAGTGTGCTGGAGTCAAAGGATACAGACAGTGACAGAGAAGCAGGGAC
TGAAACTGGGGGAGAGAACAACGATAAAGAAGAAGAAGAGAAAAAAGATGAGACGTCCAGCTCCTCTGAA
GCAAATTCTCGGTGTCAAACACCAATAAAGATGAAGCCAAATATTGAACCTCCTGAGAATGTGGAGTGGA
GTGGTGCTGAAGCCTCCATGTTTAGAGTCCTCATTGGTACTTACTACGATAACTTTTGTGCCATTGCTAG
GCTAATTGGGACCAAAACATGTAGACAGGTGTATGAGTTTAGAGTCAAGGAGTCCAGTATCATAGCACCT
GTTCCCACTGAGGATGTAGACACTCCTCCAAGAAAGAAGAAAAGGAAACATCGGTTGTGGGCTGCACACT
GCAGAAAGATACAACTGAAAAAGGACGGCTCCTCTAACCATGTTTACAACTATCAACCCTGTGACCATCC
ACGGCAGCCTTGTGACAGTTCGTGCCCTTGTGTGATAGCACAAAATTTTTGTGAAAAGTTTTGTCAATGT
AGTTCAGAGTGTCAAAACCGCTTTCCTGGATGTCGGTGCAAAGCACAATGCAACACCAAACAGTGTCCAT
GCTACCTGGCTGTCCGAGAGTGTGACCCTGACCTCTGTCTCACGTGTGGAGCTGCTGACCATTGGGACAG
TAAAAATGTATCCTGTAAGAACTGTAGCATTCAGCGGGGCTCTAAAAAGCACTTACTGCTGGCACCGTCT
GATGTGGCAGGCTGGGGCATCTTTATCAAAGATCCTGTACAAAAAAATGAATTCATCTCAGAATACTGTG
GGGAGATTATTTCTCAGGATGAAGCAGACAGAAGAGGAAAAGTGTATGACAAATACATGTGCAGCTTTCT
GTTCAACTTGAACAATGATTTTGTGGTGGATGCAACCCGAAAGGGCAACAAAATTCGTTTTGCTAATCAT
TCAGTAAATCCAAACTGCTATGCAAAAGTTATGATGGTTAATGGTGACCACAGGATAGGCATCTTTGCTA
AGAGGGCTATCCAGACTGGTGAAGAGTTGTTTTTTGATTACAGATACAGCCAGGCTGATGCCCTGAAGTA
TGTGGGCATCGAACGAGAAATGGAAATCCCTTAGGAATTCGATATCAAGCTTATCGATAATCAACCTCTG
GATTACAAAATTTGTGAAAGATTGACTGGTATTCTTAACTATGTTGCTCCTTTTACGCTATGTGGATACG
CTGCTTTAATGCCTTTGTATCATGCTATTGCTTCCCGTATGGCTTTCATTTTCTCCTCCTTGTATAAATC
CTGGTTGCTGTCTCTTTATGAGGAGTTGTGGCCCGTTGTCAGGCAACGTGGCGTGGTGTGCACTGTGTTT
GCTGACGCAACCCCCACTGGTTGGGGCATTGCCACCACCTGTCAGCTCCTTTCCGGGACTTTCGCTTTCC
CCCTCCCTATTGCCACGGCGGAACTCATCGCCGCCTGCCTTGCCCGCTGCTGGACAGGGGCTCGGCTGTT
GGGCACTGACAATTCCGTGGTGTTGTCGGGGAAATCATCGTCCTTTCCTTGGCTGCTCGCCTGTGTTGCC
ACCTGGATTCTGCGCGGGACGTCCTTCTGCTACGTCCCTTCGGCCCTCAATCCAGCGGACCTTCCTTCCC
GCGGCCTGCTGCCGGCTCTGCGGCCTCTTCCGCGTCTTCGCCTTCGCCCTCAGACGAGTCGGATCTCCCT
TTGGGCCGCCTCCCCGCATCGATACCGTCGACCTCGAGACCTAGAAAAACATGGAGCAATCACAAGTAGC
AATACAGCAGCTACCAATGCTGATTGTGCCTGGCTAGAAGCACAAGAGGAGGAGGAGGTGGGTTTTCCAG
TCACACCTCAGGTACCTTTAAGACCAATGACTTACAAGGCAGCTGTAGATCTTAGCCACTTTTTAAAAGA
AAAGGGGGGACTGGAAGGGCTAATTCACTCCCAACGAAGACAAGATATCCTTGATCTGTGGATCTACCAC
ACACAAGGCTACTTCCCTGATTGGCAGAACTACACACCAGGGCCAGGGATCAGATATCCACTGACCTTTG
GATGGTGCTACAAGCTAGTACCAGTTGAGCAAGAGAAGGTAGAAGAAGCCAATGAAGGAGAGAACACCCG
CTTGTTACACCCTGTGAGCCTGCATGGGATGGATGACCCGGAGAGAGAAGTATTAGAGTGGAGGTTTGAC
AGCCGCCTAGCATTTCATCACATGGCCCGAGAGCTGCATCCGGACTGTACTGGGTCTCTCTGGTTAGACC
AGATCTGAGCCTGGGAGCTCTCTGGCTAACTAGGGAACCCACTGCTTAAGCCTCAATAAAGCTTGCCTTG
AGTGCTTCAAGTAGTGTGTGCCCGTCTGTTGTGTGACTCTGGTAACTAGAGATCCCTCAGACCCTTTTAG
TCAGTGTGGAAAATCTCTAGCAGGGCCCGTTTAAACCCGCTGATCAGCCTCGACTGTGCCTTCTAGTTGC
CAGCCATCTGTTGTTTGCCCCTCCCCCGTGCCTTCCTTGACCCTGGAAGGTGCCACTCCCACTGTCCTTT
CCTAATAAAATGAGGAAATTGCATCGCATTGTCTGAGTAGGTGTCATTCTATTCTGGGGGGTGGGGTGGG
GCAGGACAGCAAGGGGGAGGATTGGGAAGACAATAGCAGGCATGCTGGGGATGCGGTGGGCTCTATGGCT
TCTGAGGCGGAAAGAACCAGCTGGGGCTCTAGGGGGTATCCCC
[124 nt withheld, positions 6694-6817]
C
[91 nt withheld, positions 6819-6909]
A
[49 nt withheld, positions 6911-6959]
CCTTTGACGTTGGAGTCCACGTTCTTT
[37 nt withheld, positions 6987-7023]
ACCCTATCTCGGTCTATTCTTTTGATTTATAAGGGATTTTGCCGATTTCGGCCTATTGGTTAAAAAATGA
GCTGATTTAACAAAAATTTAACGCGAATTAATTCTGTGGAATGTGTGTCAGTTAGGGTGTGGAAAGTCCC
CAGGCTCCCCAGCAGGCAGAAGTATGCAAAGCATGCATCTCAATTAGTCAGCAACCAGGTGTGGAAAGTC
CCCAGGCTCCCCAGCAGGCAGAAGTATGCAAAGCATGCATCTCAATTAGTCAGCAACCATAGTCCCGCCC
CTAACTCCGCCCATCCCGCCCCTAACTCCGCCCAGTTCCGCCCATTCTCCGCCCCATGGCTGACTAATTT
TTTTTATTTATGCAGAGGCCGAGGCCGCCTCTGCCTCTGAGCTATTCCAGAAGTAGTGAGGAGGCTTTTT
TGGAGGCCTAGGCTTTTGCAAAAAGCTCCCGGGAGCTTGTATATCCATTTTCGGATCTGATCAGCACGTG
TTGACAATTAATCATCGGCATAGTATATCGGCATAGTATAATACGACAAGGTGAGGAACTAAACCATGGC
CAAGTTGACCAGTGCCGTTCCGGTGCTCACCGCGCGCGACGTCGCCGGAGCGGTCGAGTTCTGGACCGAC
CGGCTCGGGTTCTCCCGGGACTTCGTGGAGGACGACTTCGCCGGTGTGGTCCGGGACGACGTGACCCTGT
TCATCAGCGCGGTCCAGGACCAGGTGGTGCCGGACAACACCCTGGCCTGGGTGTGGGTGCGCGGCCTGGA
CGAGCTGTACGCCGAGTGGTCGGAGGTCGTGTCCACGAACTTCCGGGACGCCTCCGGGCCGGCCATGACC
GAGATCGGCGAGCAGCCGTGGGGGCGGGAGTTCGCCCTGCGCGACCCGGCCGGCAACTGCGTGCACTTCG
TGGCCGAGGAGCAGGACTGACACGTGCTACGAGATTTCGATTCCACCGCCGCCTTCTATGAAAGGTTGGG
CTTCGGAATCGTTTTCCGGGACGCCGGCTGGATGATCCTCCAGCGCGGGGATCTCATGCTGGAGTTCTTC
GCCCACCCCAACTTGTTTATTGCAGCTTATAATGGTTACAAATAAAGCAATAGCATCACAAATTTCACAA
ATAAAGCATTTTTTTCACTGCATTCTAGTTGTGGTTTGTCCAAACTCATCAATGTATCTTATCATGTCTG
TATACCGTCGACCTCTAGCTAGAGCTTGGCGTAATCATGGTCATAGCTGTTTCCTGTGTGAAATTGTTAT
CCGCTCACAATTCCACACAACATACGAGCCGGAAGCATAAAGTGTAAAGCCTGGGGTGCCTAATGAGTGA
GCTAACTCACATTAATTGCGTTGCGCTCACTGCCCGCTTTCCAGTCGGGAAACCTGTCGTGCCAGCTGCA
TTAATGAATCGGCCAACGCGCGGGGAGAGGCGGTTTGCGTATTGGGCGCTCTTCCGCTTCCTCGCTCACT
GACTCGCTGCGCTCGGTCGTTCGGCTGCGGCGAGCGGTATCAGCTCACTCAAAGGCGGTAATACGGTTAT
CCACAGAATCAGGGGATAACGCAGGAAAGAACATGTGAGCAAAAGGCCAGCAAAAGGCCAGGAACCGTAA
AAAGGCCGCGTTGCTGGCGTTTTTCCATAGGCTCCGCCCCCCTGACGAGCATCACAAAAATCGACGCTCA
AGTCAGAGGTGGCGAAACCCGACAGGACTATAAAGATACCAGGCGTTTCCCCCTGGAAGCTCCCTCGTGC
GCTCTCCTGTTCCGACCCTGCCGCTTACCGGATACCTGTCCGCCTTTCTCCCTTCGGGAAGCGTGGCGCT
TTCTCATAGCTCACGCTGTAGGTATCTCAGTTCGGTGTAGGTCGTTCGCTCCAAGCTGGGCTGTGTGCAC
GAACCCCCCGTTCAGCCCGACCGCTGCGCCTTATCCGGTAACTATCGTCTTGAGTCCAACCCGGTAAGAC
ACGACTTATCGCCACTGGCAGCAGCCACTGGTAACAGGATTAGCAGAGCGAGGTATGTAGGCGGTGCTAC
AGAGTTCTTGAAGTGGTGGCCTAACTACGGCTACACTAGAAGAACAGTATTTGGTATCTGCGCTCTGCTG
AAGCCAGTTACCTTCGGAAAAAGAGTTGGTAGCTCTTGATCCGGCAAACAAACCACCGCTGGTAGCGGTG
GTTTTTTTGTTTGCAAGCAGCAGATTACGCGCAGAAAAAAAGGATCTCAAGAAGATCCTTTGATCTTTTC
TACGGGGTCTGACGCTCAGTGGAACGAAAACTCACGTTAAGGGATTTTGGTCATGAGATTATCAAAAAGG
ATCTTCACCTAGATCCTTTTAAATTAAAAATGAAGTTTTAAATCAATCTAAAGTATATATGAGTAAACTT
GGTCTGACAGTTACCAATGCTTAATCAGTGAGGCACCTATCTCAGCGATCTGTCTATTTCGTTCATCCAT
AGTTGCCTGACTCCCCGTCGTGTAGATAACTACGATACGGGAGGGCTTACCATCTGGCCCCAGTGCTGCA
ATGATACCGCGAGACCCACGCTCACCGGCTCCAGATTTATCAGCAATAAACCAGCCAGCCGGAAGGGCCG
AGCGCAGAAGTGGTCCTGCAACTTTATCCGCCTCCATCCAGTCTATTAATTGTTGCCGGGAAGCTAGAGT
AAGTAGTTCGCCAGTTAATAGTTTGCGCAACGTTGTTGCCATTGCTACAGGCATCGTGGTGTCACGCTCG
TCGTTTGGTATGGCTTCATTCAGCTCCGGTTCCCAACGATCAAGGCGAGTTACATGATCCCCCATGTTGT
GCAAAAAAGCGGTTAGCTCCTTCGGTCCTCCGATCGTTGTCAGAAGTAAGTTGGCCGCAGTGTTATCACT
CATGGTTATGGCAGCACTGCATAATTCTCTTACTGTCATGCCATCCGTAAGATGCTTTTCTGTGACTGGT
GAGTACTCAACCAAGTCATTCTGAGAATAGTGTATGCGGCGACCGAGTTGCTCTTGCCCGGCGTCAATAC
GGGATAATACCGCGCCACATAGCAGAACTTTAAAAGTGCTCATCATTGGAAAACGTTCTTCGGGGCGAAA
ACTCTCAAGGATCTTACCGCTGTTGAGATCCAGTTCGATGTAACCCACTCGTGCACCCAACTGATCTTCA
GCATCTTTTACTTTCACCAGCGTTTCTGGGTGAGCAAAAACAGGAAGGCAAAATGCCGCAAAAAAGGGAA
TAAGGGCGACACGGAAATGTTGAATACTCATACTCTTCCTTTTTCAATATTATTGAAGCATTTATCAGGG
TTATTGTCTCATGAGCGGATACATATTTGAATGTATTTAGAAAAATAAACAAATAGGGGTTCCGCGCACA
TTTCCCCGAAAAGTGCCACCTGACGTCGACGGATCGGGAGATCTCCCGATCCCCTATGGTGCACTCTCAG
TACAATCTGCTCTGATGCCGCATAGTTAAGCCAGTATCTGCTCCCTGCTTGTGTGTTGGAGGTCGCTGAG
TAGTGCGCGAGCAAAATTTAAGCTACAACAAGGCAAGGCTTGACCGACAATTGCATGAAGAATCTGCTTA
GGGTTAGGCGTTTTGCGCTGCTTCGCGATGTACGGGCCAGATATA
